Addgene plasmid #194190: pGL3-pSMANTIS_1kb_KLF2mut 449,548,732,899,884 (All)
Purpose: Includes the promoter (1kb) of SMTS with 5 mutated KLF binding sites (positions 449,548,732,899,884)
Depositing lab: Ralf Brandes & Matthias Leisegang. Publication: Pleiotropic effects of laminar flow and statins depend on the Kruppel-like factor-induced lncRNA MANTIS. Leisegang MS, Bibli SI, Gunther S, Pfluger-Muller B, Oo JA, Hoper C, Seredinski S, Yekelchyk M, Schmitz-Rixen T, Schurmann C, Hu J, Looso M, Sigala F, Boon RA, Fleming I, Brandes RP. Eur Heart J. 2019 Aug 7;40(30):2523-2533. doi: 10.1093/eurheartj/ehz393. PubMed 31222221.
Backbone
  Vector backbone: pGL3
  Vector type: Luciferase
Growth in bacteria
  Bacterial resistance: Ampicillin, 100 μg/mL
  Growth temperature: 37°C
  Growth strain: DH5alpha
  Copy number: High Copy
Gene/Insert
  Gene/Insert name: SMANTIS promoter (1kb) (alt names: MANTIS promoter (1kb); AK125871 promoter (1kb))
  Species: H. sapiens (human)
  Mutation: 5 mutated KLF binding sites (positions 449,548,732,899,884)
  Entrez Gene: SMANTIS (a.k.a. ANXA4-AS, n342419)
  Promoter: SMANTIS promoter (1kb), mutated
  Cloning method: Restriction Enzyme; 5′ cloning site Unknown (unknown if destroyed)
Terms and licenses: Academic/Nonprofit Terms; Industry Terms: Not Available to Industry
How to cite: pGL3-pSMANTIS_1kb_KLF2mut 449,548,732,899,884 (All) was a gift from Ralf Brandes & Matthias Leisegang (Addgene plasmid # 194190 ; http://n2t.net/addgene:194190 ; RRID:Addgene_194190)
