[The description below was written by a language model from this plasmid's Addgene catalogue record and pLannotate feature annotations shown in this document.]
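Description:
pGL3-pSMANTIS_1kb_KLF2mut 449,548,732,899,884 (All) is a firefly luciferase promoter-reporter plasmid built on the pGL3 backbone. It is intended for transient transfection into mammalian cells and is propagated in E. coli. The sequenced record is 5,810 nt and carries a high-copy ColE1/pUC-type origin and an ampicillin resistance gene (β-lactamase with its own bla promoter) for bacterial maintenance. It also has an f1 phage origin, which allows single-stranded DNA production. Short annotated fragments of lacZα, a tetracycline resistance gene and SV40 large T antigen are backbone remnants rather than functional genes.

The insert is about 1 kb of the human SMANTIS (MANTIS, AK125871) lncRNA promoter in which five Krüppel-like factor (KLF) binding sites have been mutated, at the positions given in the plasmid name. The feature table does not annotate this region. It presumably lies in the unannotated stretch upstream of the luc+ coding sequence, which begins at about position 1080 and is followed by an SV40 polyadenylation signal. The cloning sites used are not recorded. Just upstream of the promoter region, across the circular junction, a synthetic poly(A) signal and the α2-globin RNA polymerase II pause site block read-through transcription from the backbone. As a result, luciferase output reflects the activity of the inserted promoter alone.

With all five KLF sites disrupted, the construct serves as a loss-of-binding-site reporter for testing whether the MANTIS promoter depends on KLF factors such as KLF2. The associated publication addresses KLF-dependent induction of MANTIS by laminar flow and statins.
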