Features (pLannotate 1.2.2; 11 found; start..end, strand, type, name):
   1080..2732    +  CDS            luciferase: firefly luciferase; luc+; enhanced luc+ version of the luciferase gene
   2773..2894    -  polyA_signal   SV40 poly(A) signal: SV40 polyadenylation signal
   2917..2985    -  CDS            large T antigen (fragment): large T antigen from SV40 (simian virus 40)
   3001..3133    +  CDS            TcR (fragment): tetracycline efflux protein; tet; confers resistance to tetracycline
   3313..3901    -  rep_origin     ori: high-copy-number ColE1/pMB1/pBR322/pUC origin of replication
   4072..4932    -  CDS            AmpR: β-lactamase; bla; confers resistance to ampicillin, carbenicillin, and related antibiotics
   4933..5037    -  promoter       AmpR promoter: bla
   5064..5492    +  rep_origin     f1 ori (sequence partly withheld): f1 bacteriophage origin of replication; arrow indicates direction of (+) strand synthesis
   5524..5591    -  CDS            lacZα (fragment): LacZα fragment of β-galactosidase; lacZ fragment
   5650..5698    +  polyA_signal   poly(A) signal: synthetic polyadenylation signal
   5712..5803    +  misc_feature   pause site: RNA polymerase II transcriptional pause signal from the human α2 globin gene
>Addgene plasmid #194190 | pGL3-pSMANTIS_1kb_KLF2mut 449,548,732,899,884 (All) | addgene full sequence | sequence record 381947 | Addgene NGS Result
GGTACCCTATGTCTGACACATAGTAGAGCTTAATAAACATTTTCTATTATTGCTACGGTTGTTGTTACTG
TTAGCAACATTGAGGCTGAGTAAAATGAATTCTTTTTGGATAGAAAGATGGTCTCATGGTCAAGTGTTTT
TACCCAAATCTCAAGGAGATTCTAAATAGCAGCTAAGAACCAGGGGATACTTCTCTGGCCAAAAGTCTAC
TGAGACAAGGTCTTGGGGGCAGAGGCTAGGCCAGGTAGTTTGTGGTGCACATAGAATCACTGTACCTACC
CAGCATGAAGGTGTTGGCCCCCAAGGAGCTAACTGGAGGGTAGCATGCTGGAAGACACTACCAGTGTTAT
AGGAGGCAAAAAGAAATTATTTAGGTAGACATTTAGGGTAAAGTGAGTCCCCAGCAGAAAACTTTCCTTT
TAACAAAAAGCAGCTCAAAAATAGCTCCCTTTCTAATCATATATAGTTAAAAAAAATCACTTCTCTTCTA
ACAACAAGTAACCTGAAAGTTCAGGCTGTAAAATACAGATAAGACAGCTCAAGCACAGAAGAAGGATTAT
AAGTCTCCTGGGTAATTGCCAAACTTCACACTTATACAATGGGCCCCAGTAAAACAGTGGGTCTTAATAA
GCACATTCCTTTCCCTTTAGGTGCACTAAGATAGAGAAACTAAAAGCAGACTCATGGGGCGGATGCCTGC
AGCTGCAAGAAGATGTATGGGAACAGACACAGAAACTCTTTCTTTCAGATAAGCAAGACAAAGAAACACA
GACTAAGAGTCAGCCTATGTGGTCAGGGAATGGGATAAAAGCTGATAAAAAAAATTCTGCTCTATATAGA
TAGCACACTTGGTCGCAGCTAAACCATCAGGCCCTAAGAGGATAAGACATCAACTAATCATGAGGCTTCT
AATCACTAGACCATTTATAAAAACCCTGACATTTTTACTACTGCTTAGCAACCTGCTCGGGACCCCTCTC
TGTGACTGTGAGCTGTTCTGTTCTTTTGCCTAGCTAGCCCGGGCTCGAGATCTGCGATCTAAGTAAGCTT
GGCATTCCGGTACTGTTGGTAAAGCCACCATGGAAGACGCCAAAAACATAAAGAAAGGCCCGGCGCCATT
CTATCCGCTGGAAGATGGAACCGCTGGAGAGCAACTGCATAAGGCTATGAAGAGATACGCCCTGGTTCCT
GGAACAATTGCTTTTACAGATGCACATATCGAGGTGGACATCACTTACGCTGAGTACTTCGAAATGTCCG
TTCGGTTGGCAGAAGCTATGAAACGATATGGGCTGAATACAAATCACAGAATCGTCGTATGCAGTGAAAA
CTCTCTTCAATTCTTTATGCCGGTGTTGGGCGCGTTATTTATCGGAGTTGCAGTTGCGCCCGCGAACGAC
ATTTATAATGAACGTGAATTGCTCAACAGTATGGGCATTTCGCAGCCTACCGTGGTGTTCGTTTCCAAAA
AGGGGTTGCAAAAAATTTTGAACGTGCAAAAAAAGCTCCCAATCATCCAAAAAATTATTATCATGGATTC
TAAAACGGATTACCAGGGATTTCAGTCGATGTACACGTTCGTCACATCTCATCTACCTCCCGGTTTTAAT
GAATACGATTTTGTGCCAGAGTCCTTCGATAGGGACAAGACAATTGCACTGATCATGAACTCCTCTGGAT
CTACTGGTCTGCCTAAAGGTGTCGCTCTGCCTCATAGAACTGCCTGCGTGAGATTCTCGCATGCCAGAGA
TCCTATTTTTGGCAATCAAATCATTCCGGATACTGCGATTTTAAGTGTTGTTCCATTCCATCACGGTTTT
GGAATGTTTACTACACTCGGATATTTGATATGTGGATTTCGAGTCGTCTTAATGTATAGATTTGAAGAAG
AGCTGTTTCTGAGGAGCCTTCAGGATTACAAGATTCAAAGTGCGCTGCTGGTGCCAACCCTATTCTCCTT
CTTCGCCAAAAGCACTCTGATTGACAAATACGATTTATCTAATTTACACGAAATTGCTTCTGGTGGCGCT
CCCCTCTCTAAGGAAGTCGGGGAAGCGGTTGCCAAGAGGTTCCATCTGCCAGGTATCAGGCAAGGATATG
GGCTCACTGAGACTACATCAGCTATTCTGATTACACCCGAGGGGGATGATAAACCGGGCGCGGTCGGTAA
AGTTGTTCCATTTTTTGAAGCGAAGGTTGTGGATCTGGATACCGGGAAAACGCTGGGCGTTAATCAAAGA
GGCGAACTGTGTGTGAGAGGTCCTATGATTATGTCCGGTTATGTAAACAATCCGGAAGCGACCAACGCCT
TGATTGACAAGGATGGATGGCTACATTCTGGAGACATAGCTTACTGGGACGAAGACGAACACTTCTTCAT
CGTTGACCGCCTGAAGTCTCTGATTAAGTACAAAGGCTATCAGGTGGCTCCCGCTGAATTGGAATCCATC
TTGCTCCAACACCCCAACATCTTCGACGCAGGTGTCGCAGGTCTTCCCGACGATGACGCCGGTGAACTTC
CCGCCGCCGTTGTTGTTTTGGAGCACGGAAAGACGATGACGGAAAAAGAGATCGTGGATTACGTCGCCAG
TCAAGTAACAACCGCGAAAAAGTTGCGCGGAGGAGTTGTGTTTGTGGACGAAGTACCGAAAGGTCTTACC
GGAAAACTCGACGCAAGAAAAATCAGAGAGATCCTCATAAAGGCCAAGAAGGGCGGAAAGATCGCCGTGT
AATTCTAGAGTCGGGGCGGCCGGCCGCTTCGAGCAGACATGATAAGATACATTGATGAGTTTGGACAAAC
CACAACTAGAATGCAGTGAAAAAAATGCTTTATTTGTGAAATTTGTGATGCTATTGCTTTATTTGTAACC
ATTATAAGCTGCAATAAACAAGTTAACAACAACAATTGCATTCATTTTATGTTTCAGGTTCAGGGGGAGG
TGTGGGAGGTTTTTTAAAGCAAGTAAAACCTCTACAAATGTGGTAAAATCGATAAGGATCCGTCGACCGA
TGCCCTTGAGAGCCTTCAACCCAGTCAGCTCCTTCCGGTGGGCGCGGGGCATGACTATCGTCGCCGCACT
TATGACTGTCTTCTTTATCATGCAACTCGTAGGACAGGTGCCGGCAGCGCTCTTCCGCTTCCTCGCTCAC
TGACTCGCTGCGCTCGGTCGTTCGGCTGCGGCGAGCGGTATCAGCTCACTCAAAGGCGGTAATACGGTTA
TCCACAGAATCAGGGGATAACGCAGGAAAGAACATGTGAGCAAAAGGCCAGCAAAAGGCCAGGAACCGTA
AAAAGGCCGCGTTGCTGGCGTTTTTCCATAGGCTCCGCCCCCCTGACGAGCATCACAAAAATCGACGCTC
AAGTCAGAGGTGGCGAAACCCGACAGGACTATAAAGATACCAGGCGTTTCCCCCTGGAAGCTCCCTCGTG
CGCTCTCCTGTTCCGACCCTGCCGCTTACCGGATACCTGTCCGCCTTTCTCCCTTCGGGAAGCGTGGCGC
TTTCTCATAGCTCACGCTGTAGGTATCTCAGTTCGGTGTAGGTCGTTCGCTCCAAGCTGGGCTGTGTGCA
CGAACCCCCCGTTCAGCCCGACCGCTGCGCCTTATCCGGTAACTATCGTCTTGAGTCCAACCCGGTAAGA
CACGACTTATCGCCACTGGCAGCAGCCACTGGTAACAGGATTAGCAGAGCGAGGTATGTAGGCGGTGCTA
CAGAGTTCTTGAAGTGGTGGCCTAACTACGGCTACACTAGAAGAACAGTATTTGGTATCTGCGCTCTGCT
GAAGCCAGTTACCTTCGGAAAAAGAGTTGGTAGCTCTTGATCCGGCAAACAAACCACCGCTGGTAGCGGT
GGTTTTTTTGTTTGCAAGCAGCAGATTACGCGCAGAAAAAAAGGATCTCAAGAAGATCCTTTGATCTTTT
CTACGGGGTCTGACGCTCAGTGGAACGAAAACTCACGTTAAGGGATTTTGGTCATGAGATTATCAAAAAG
GATCTTCACCTAGATCCTTTTAAATTAAAAATGAAGTTTTAAATCAATCTAAAGTATATATGAGTAAACT
TGGTCTGACAGTTACCAATGCTTAATCAGTGAGGCACCTATCTCAGCGATCTGTCTATTTCGTTCATCCA
TAGTTGCCTGACTCCCCGTCGTGTAGATAACTACGATACGGGAGGGCTTACCATCTGGCCCCAGTGCTGC
AATGATACCGCGAGACCCACGCTCACCGGCTCCAGATTTATCAGCAATAAACCAGCCAGCCGGAAGGGCC
GAGCGCAGAAGTGGTCCTGCAACTTTATCCGCCTCCATCCAGTCTATTAATTGTTGCCGGGAAGCTAGAG
TAAGTAGTTCGCCAGTTAATAGTTTGCGCAACGTTGTTGCCATTGCTACAGGCATCGTGGTGTCACGCTC
GTCGTTTGGTATGGCTTCATTCAGCTCCGGTTCCCAACGATCAAGGCGAGTTACATGATCCCCCATGTTG
TGCAAAAAAGCGGTTAGCTCCTTCGGTCCTCCGATCGTTGTCAGAAGTAAGTTGGCCGCAGTGTTATCAC
TCATGGTTATGGCAGCACTGCATAATTCTCTTACTGTCATGCCATCCGTAAGATGCTTTTCTGTGACTGG
TGAGTACTCAACCAAGTCATTCTGAGAATAGTGTATGCGGCGACCGAGTTGCTCTTGCCCGGCGTCAATA
CGGGATAATACCGCGCCACATAGCAGAACTTTAAAAGTGCTCATCATTGGAAAACGTTCTTCGGGGCGAA
AACTCTCAAGGATCTTACCGCTGTTGAGATCCAGTTCGATGTAACCCACTCGTGCACCCAACTGATCTTC
AGCATCTTTTACTTTCACCAGCGTTTCTGGGTGAGCAAAAACAGGAAGGCAAAATGCCGCAAAAAAGGGA
ATAAGGGCGACACGGAAATGTTGAATACTCATACTCTTCCTTTTTCAATATTATTGAAGCATTTATCAGG
GTTATTGTCTCATGAGCGGATACATATTTGAATGTATTTAGAAAAATAAACAAATAGGGGTTCCGCGCAC
ATTTCCCCGAAAAGTGCCACCTG
[124 nt withheld, positions 5064-5187]
C
[91 nt withheld, positions 5189-5279]
A
[49 nt withheld, positions 5281-5329]
CCTTTGACGTTGGAGTCCACGTTCTTT
[37 nt withheld, positions 5357-5393]
ACCCTATCTCGGTCTATTCTTTTGATTTATAAGGGATTTTGCCGATTTCGGCCTATTGGTTAAAAAATGA
GCTGATTTAACAAAAATTTAACGCGAATTTTAACAAAATATTAACGCTTACAATTTGCCATTCGCCATTC
AGGCTGCGCAACTGTTGGGAAGGGCGATCGGTGCGGGCCTCTTCGCTATTACGCCAGCCCAAGCTACCAT
GATAAGTAAGTAATATTAAGGTACGGGAGGTACTTGGAGCGGCCGCAATAAAATATCTTTATTTTCATTA
CATCTGTGTGTTGGTTTTTTGTGTGAATCGATAGTACTAACATACGCTCTCCATCAAAACAAAACGAAAC
AAAACAAACTAGCAAAATAGGCTGTCCCCAGTGCAAGTGCAGGTGCCAGAACATTTCTCTATCGATA
